>Addgene plasmid #142943 | TFORF2437 | addgene full sequence | sequence record 353511 | Addgene NGS Result
GGCTCCGGTGCCCGTCAGTGGGCAGAGCGCACATCGCCCACAGTCCCCGAGAAGTTGGGGGGAGGGGTCG
GCAATTGAACCGGTGCCTAGAGAAGGTGGCGCGGGGTAAACTGGGAAAGTGATGTCGTGTACTGGCTCCG
CCTTTTTCCCGAGGGTGGGGGAGAACCGTATATAAGTGCAGTAGTCGCCGTGAACGTTCTTTTTCGCAAC
GGGTTTGCCGCCAGAACACAGGTAAGTGCCGTGTGTGGTTCCCGCGGGCCTGGCCTCTTTACGGGTTATG
GCCCTTGCGTGCCTTGAATTACTTCCACCTGGCTGCAGTACGTGATTCTTGATCCCGAGCTTCGGGTTGG
AAGTGGGTGGGAGAGTTCGAGGCCTTGCGCTTAAGGAGCCCCTTCGCCTCGTGCTTGAGTTGAGGCCTGG
CCTGGGCGCTGGGGCCGCCGCGTGCGAATCTGGTGGCACCTTCGCGCCTGTCTCGCTGCTTTCGATAAGT
CTCTAGCCATTTAAAATTTTTGATGACCTGCTGCGACGCTTTTTTTCTGGCAAGATAGTCTTGTAAATGC
GGGCCAAGATCTGCACACTGGTATTTCGGTTTTTGGGGCCGCGGGCGGCGACGGGGCCCGTGCGTCCCAG
CGCACATGTTCGGCGAGGCGGGGCCTGCGAGCGCGGCCACCGAGAATCGGACGGGGGTAGTCTCAAGCTG
GCCGGCCTGCTCTGGTGCCTGGCCTCGCGCCGCCGTGTATCGCCCCGCCCTGGGCGGCAAGGCTGGCCCG
GTCGGCACCAGTTGCGTGAGCGGAAAGATGGCCGCTTCCCGGCCCTGCTGCAGGGAGCTCAAAATGGAGG
ACGCGGCGCTCGGGAGAGCGGGCGGGTGAGTCACCCACACAAAGGAAAAGGGCCTTTCCGTCCTCAGCCG
TCGCTTCATGTGACTCCACGGAGTACCGGGCGCCGTCCAGGCACCTCGATTAGTTCTCGAGCTTTTGGAG
TACGTCGTCTTTAGGTTGGGGGGAGGGGTTTTATGCGATGGAGTTTCCCCACACTGAGTGGGTGGAGACT
GAAGTTAGGCCAGCTTGGCACTTGATGTAATTCTCCTTGGAATTTGCCCTTTTTGAGTTTGGATCTTGGT
TCATTCTCAAGCCTCAGACAGTGGTTCAAAGTTTTTTTCTTCCATTTCAGGTGTCGTGAGGCTAGCACCG
CCACCATGGGCGACAACCCTTTTCAACCAAAAAGTAATTCAAAAATGGCAGAACTGTTTATGGAATGTGA
AGAAGAGGAGCTGGAACCATGGCAGAAGAAAGTAAAAGAAGTTGAGGATGACGATGATGATGAGCCAATC
TTTGTTGGCGAGATATCAAGTTCAAAACCAGCAATTTCAAATATTTTGAACAGAGTTAACCCCAGCTCAT
ATTCAAGGGGACTAAAGAATGGTGCACTCAGTCGAGGTATTACTGCTGCATTCAAGCCTACAAGTCAACA
CTACACGAATCCAACATCAAATCCAGTGCCTGCCTCACCAATAAATTTTCATCCTGAGTCTAGATCTTCA
GATAGTTCTGTTATTGTTCAGCCTTTTTCTAAACCTGGTTATATAACAAACTCATCACGAGTTGTGTCTA
ATAAGTCATCAGAGTTACTGTTTGACTTGACCCAGGATACAGGATTATCACATTACCAAGGGGGACCAAC
ACTTTCTATGGCAGGTATGAGTGAAAGTTCATTTTTATCAAAACGTCCTTCTACTTCTGAAGTAAATAAT
GTTAATCCAAAGAAGCCTAAACCCAGCGAAAGTGTTTCTGGAGCAAATTCCTCAGCTGTATTACCTTCAG
TTAAATCTCCTTCAGTGACTTCTTCCCAGGCTATGCTAGCAAAAGGTACAAATACCTCATCAAATCAGTC
TAAAAATGGAACACCTTTTCCAAGAGCTTGTCCAAAGTGCAACATTCATTTCAATCTTTTGGATCCTTTG
AAAAATCACATGAAGTATTGTTGTCCAGACATGATAAATAACTTTTTGGGACTGGCTAAAACAGAATTTT
CAAGTACAGTAAATAAAAACACAACTATTGATTCAGAGAAAGGAAAATTGATCATGTTAGTTAATGACTT
TTATTATGGAAAACATGAAGGAGATGTCCAGGAGGAACAGAAGACTCACACAACCTTTAAATGCTTCAGT
TGCTTGAAAATTCTAAAAAATAACATTAGGTTTATGAACCACATGAAACACCATTTGGAACTTGAGAAGC
AGAGCAGTGAGAGCTGGGAAAACCATACCACCTGCCAGCACTGCTACCGTCAGTTTCCCACACCATTTCA
GTTGCAGTGTCACATCGAAAGTACACATACGCCCCATGAATTTTCTACTATTTGTAAAATCTGTGAATTG
TCATTTGAAACAGAACATGTTCTTTTACAACATATGAAGGACAATCATAAACCTGGTGAAATGCCATATG
TCTGCCAGGTTTGTAATTATAGATCATCATCATTTTCTGATGTAGAAACTCATTTTAGAACATCCCATGA
AAACACTAAGAACTTGCTATGCCCGTTTTGCCTCAAAGTTATTAAAATTGCAACACCATATATGCATCAT
TATATGAAGCATCAGAAAAAAGGAATACATCGTTGTACAAAATGCAGGCTGCAGTTTTTGACATGCAAGG
AGAAAATGGATCATAAGACTCAACACCATCGAACATTTATAAAACCTAAACAACTAGAAGGATTGCCTCC
TGGAACAAAAGTTACTATTCGAGCTTCAGTTGGACCTCTGCAATCAGGAGCTTCACCTACACCTTCCATT
AGTGCAAGTGCTTCTACCCTTCAGCTCTCACCTCCAAGGACTAAAAATATAACTGCTAAAAATCCTGCAA
AATCTAATACAAGTAAACCTAATACAGTCAAATCCAACGCAAGTAAACCTAATACAAGTAAGCCTAATGG
AAGTAAATCTAAATACAAACCAAAAATCTCTAATATGCAAAAGAAACAAAGCACATTGGCTAGTAGCAAT
AAAAAAAGTAAAGTCAATACAGCATTGAGGAATTTAAGGTATCGTCGGGGCATTCACAAATGCATTGAGT
GTTGTTCCGAAATAAAAGATTTTGCAAACCACTTTCCTACGTACGTCCACTGTAGTTTTTGCAGATACAA
CACTAGCTGTAGCAAAGCCTATGTAAATCATATGATGAGCTTTCATAGTAACCGTCCAAGCAAAAGGTTT
TGTATTTTTAAGAAGCATTCAGAAAATCTCCGGGGCATTACTCTAGTGTGCCTTAATTGTGATTTCCTAA
GTGATGTTTCTGGCTTAGATAATATGGCTACACACTTAAGTCAACATAAAACTCATACTTGCCAAGTTGT
AATGCAGAAAGTTTCTGTTTGTATCCCAACTTCTGAGCACCTTTCTGAATTAAAAAAAGAAGCTCCCGCA
AAGGAACAAGAACCTGTGTCTAAGGAAATTGCAAGACCTAACATGGCTGAAAGAGAAACAGAAACATCAA
ATTCTGAAAGTAAACAAGATAAAGCTGCTTCTTCAAAAGAAAAAAATGGATGTAATGCAAATTCATTTGA
AGGCTCATCAACAACAAAAAGTGAAGAAAGCATAACAGTTTCAGATAAGGAAAATGAAACCTGTCTTGCA
GACCAGGAAACTGGCTCAAAAAACATCGTCAGTTGTGATTCAAATATTGGTGCAGATAAAGTGGAAAAGA
AAAAACAAATACAACACGTTTGTCAGGAAATGGAGTTGAAGATGTGCCAAAGTTCAGAAAACATAATCTT
ATCTGATCAGATTAAAGATCACAACTCCAGTGAAGCCAGATTTTCTTCAAAGAATATTAAGGATTTGCGA
TTAGCATCAGATAATGTAAGCATTGATCAGTTTTTGAGAAAAAGACATGAACCTGAATCTGTTAGTTCTG
ATGTTAGCGAGCAAGGCAGTATTCATTTGGAACCTCTGACTCCATCCGAGGTACTTGAGTATGAAGCCAC
AGAGATTCTTCAGAAAGGTAGTGGTGATCCTTCAGCCAAGACTGATGAAGTAGTGTCTGATCAAACAGAT
GACATTCCTGGAGGAAATAACCCTAGCACAACAGAGGCAACAGTAGACCTGGAAGACGAAAAAGAAAGAA
GTTAGTAATGAACTAGTCCGTAACTTGAAAGTATTTCGATTTCTTGGCTTTATATATCTTGTGGAAAGGA
CGATCGTCAGATTCAAAGGGCCCGGTAACGCGTTAAGTCGACAATCAACCTCTGGATTACAAAATTTGTG
AAAGATTGACTGGTATTCTTAACTATGTTGCTCCTTTTACGCTATGTGGATACGCTGCTTTAATGCCTTT
GTATCATGCTATTGCTTCCCGTATGGCTTTCATTTTCTCCTCCTTGTATAAATCCTGGTTGCTGTCTCTT
TATGAGGAGTTGTGGCCCGTTGTCAGGCAACGTGGCGTGGTGTGCACTGTGTTTGCTGACGCAACCCCCA
CTGGTTGGGGCATTGCCACCACCTGTCAGCTCCTTTCCGGGACTTTCGCTTTCCCCCTCCCTATTGCCAC
GGCGGAACTCATCGCCGCCTGCCTTGCCCGCTGCTGGACAGGGGCTCGGCTGTTGGGCACTGACAATTCC
GTGGTGTTGTCGGGGAAATCATCGTCCTTTCCTTGGCTGCTCGCCTGTGTTGCCACCTGGATTCTGCGCG
GGACGTCCTTCTGCTACGTCCCTTCGGCCCTCAATCCAGCGGACCTTCCTTCCCGCGGCCTGCTGCCGGC
TCTGCGGCCTCTTCCGCGTCTTCGCCTTCGCCCTCAGACGAGTCGGATCTCCCTTTGGGCCGCCTCCCCG
CGTCGACTTTAAGACCAATGACTTACAAGGCAGCTGTAGATCTTAGCCACTTTTTAAAAGAAAAGGGGGG
ACTGGAAGGGCTAATTCACTCCCAACGAAGACAAGATCTGCTTTTTGCTTGTACTGGGTCTCTCTGGTTA
GACCAGATCTGAGCCTGGGAGCTCTCTGGCTAACTAGGGAACCCACTGCTTAAGCCTCAATAAAGCTTGC
CTTGAGTGCTTCAAGTAGTGTGTGCCCGTCTGTTGTGTGACTCTGGTAACTAGAGATCCCTCAGACCCTT
TTAGTCAGTGTGGAAAATCTCTAGCAGTACGTATAGTAGTTCATGTCATCTTATTATTCAGTATTTATAA
CTTGCAAAGAAATGAATATCAGAGAGTGAGAGGAACTTGTTTATTGCAGCTTATAATGGTTACAAATAAA
GCAATAGCATCACAAATTTCACAAATAAAGCATTTTTTTCACTGCATTCTAGTTGTGGTTTGTCCAAACT
CATCAATGTATCTTATCATGTCTGGCTCTAGCTATCCCGCCCCTAACTCCGCCCATCCCGCCCCTAACTC
CGCCCAGTTCCGCCCATTCTCCGCCCCATGGCTGACTAATTTTTTTTATTTATGCAGAGGCCGAGGCCGC
CTCGGCCTCTGAGCTATTCCAGAAGTAGTGAGGAGGCTTTTTTGGAGGCCTAGGGACGTACCCAATTCGC
CCTATAGTGAGTCGTATTACGCGCGCTCACTGGCCGTCGTTTTACAACGTCGTGACTGGGAAAACCCTGG
CGTTACCCAACTTAATCGCCTTGCAGCACATCCCCCTTTCGCCAGCTGGCGTAATAGCGAAGAGGCCCGC
ACCGATCGCCCTTCCCAACAGTTGCGCAGCCTGAATGGCGAATGGG
[124 nt withheld, positions 5717-5840]
C
[91 nt withheld, positions 5842-5932]
A
[49 nt withheld, positions 5934-5982]
CCTTTGACGTTGGAGTCCACGTTCTTT
[37 nt withheld, positions 6010-6046]
ACCCTATCTCGGTCTATTCTTTTGATTTATAAGGGATTTTGCCGATTTCGGCCTATTGGTTAAAAAATGA
GCTGATTTAACAAAAATTTAACGCGAATTTTAACAAAATATTAACGCTTACAATTTAGGTGGCACTTTTC
GGGGAAATGTGCGCGGAACCCCTATTTGTTTATTTTTCTAAATACATTCAAATATGTATCCGCTCATGAG
ACAATAACCCTGATAAATGCTTCAATAATATTGAAAAAGGAAGAGTATGAGTATTCAACATTTCCGTGTC
GCCCTTATTCCCTTTTTTGCGGCATTTTGCCTTCCTGTTTTTGCTCACCCAGAAACGCTGGTGAAAGTAA
AAGATGCTGAAGATCAGTTGGGTGCACGAGTGGGTTACATCGAACTGGATCTCAACAGCGGTAAGATCCT
TGAGAGTTTTCGCCCCGAAGAACGTTTTCCAATGATGAGCACTTTTAAAGTTCTGCTATGTGGCGCGGTA
TTATCCCGTATTGACGCCGGGCAAGAGCAACTCGGTCGCCGCATACACTATTCTCAGAATGACTTGGTTG
AGTACTCACCAGTCACAGAAAAGCATCTTACGGATGGCATGACAGTAAGAGAATTATGCAGTGCTGCCAT
AACCATGAGTGATAACACTGCGGCCAACTTACTTCTGACAACGATCGGAGGACCGAAGGAGCTAACCGCT
TTTTTGCACAACATGGGGGATCATGTAACTCGCCTTGATCGTTGGGAACCGGAGCTGAATGAAGCCATAC
CAAACGACGAGCGTGACACCACGATGCCTGTAGCAATGGCAACAACGTTGCGCAAACTATTAACTGGCGA
ACTACTTACTCTAGCTTCCCGGCAACAATTAATAGACTGGATGGAGGCGGATAAAGTTGCAGGACCACTT
CTGCGCTCGGCCCTTCCGGCTGGCTGGTTTATTGCTGATAAATCTGGAGCCGGTGAGCGTGGGTCTCGCG
GTATCATTGCAGCACTGGGGCCAGATGGTAAGCCCTCCCGTATCGTAGTTATCTACACGACGGGGAGTCA
GGCAACTATGGATGAACGAAATAGACAGATCGCTGAGATAGGTGCCTCACTGATTAAGCATTGGTAACTG
TCAGACCAAGTTTACTCATATATACTTTAGATTGATTTAAAACTTCATTTTTAATTTAAAAGGATCTAGG
TGAAGATCCTTTTTGATAATCTCATGACCAAAATCCCTTAACGTGAGTTTTCGTTCCACTGAGCGTCAGA
CCCCGTAGAAAAGATCAAAGGATCTTCTTGAGATCCTTTTTTTCTGCGCGTAATCTGCTGCTTGCAAACA
AAAAAACCACCGCTACCAGCGGTGGTTTGTTTGCCGGATCAAGAGCTACCAACTCTTTTTCCGAAGGTAA
CTGGCTTCAGCAGAGCGCAGATACCAAATACTGTTCTTCTAGTGTAGCCGTAGTTAGGCCACCACTTCAA
GAACTCTGTAGCACCGCCTACATACCTCGCTCTGCTAATCCTGTTACCAGTGGCTGCTGCCAGTGGCGAT
AAGTCGTGTCTTACCGGGTTGGACTCAAGACGATAGTTACCGGATAAGGCGCAGCGGTCGGGCTGAACGG
GGGGTTCGTGCACACAGCCCAGCTTGGAGCGAACGACCTACACCGAACTGAGATACCTACAGCGTGAGCT
ATGAGAAAGCGCCACGCTTCCCGAAGGGAGAAAGGCGGACAGGTATCCGGTAAGCGGCAGGGTCGGAACA
GGAGAGCGCACGAGGGAGCTTCCAGGGGGAAACGCCTGGTATCTTTATAGTCCTGTCGGGTTTCGCCACC
TCTGACTTGAGCGTCGATTTTTGTGATGCTCGTCAGGGGGGCGGAGCCTATGGAAAAACGCCAGCAACGC
GGCCTTTTTACGGTTCCTGGCCTTTTGCTGGCCTTTTGCTCACATGTTCTTTCCTGCGTTATCCCCTGAT
TCTGTGGATAACCGTATTACCGCCTTTGAGTGAGCTGATACCGCTCGCCGCAGCCGAACGACCGAGCGCA
GCGAGTCAGTGAGCGAGGAAGCGGAAGAGCGCCCAATACGCAAACCGCCTCTCCCCGCGCGTTGGCCGAT
TCATTAATGCAGCTGGCACGACAGGTTTCCCGACTGGAAAGCGGGCAGTGAGCGCAACGCAATTAATGTG
AGTTAGCTCACTCATTAGGCACCCCAGGCTTTACACTTTATGCTTCCGGCTCGTATGTTGTGTGGAATTG
TGAGCGGATAACAATTTCACACAGGAAACAGCTATGACCATGATTACGCCAAGCGCGCAATTAACCCTCA
CTAAAGGGAACAAAAGCTGGAGCTGCAAGCTTAATGTAGTCTTATGCAATACTCTTGTAGTCTTGCAACA
TGGTAACGATGAGTTAGCAACATGCCTTACAAGGAGAGAAAAAGCACCGTGCATGCCGATTGGTGGAAGT
AAGGTGGTACGATCGTGCCTTATTAGGAAGGCAACAGACGGGTCTGACATGGATTGGACGAACCACTGAA
TTGCCGCATTGCAGAGATATTGTATTTAAGTGCCTAGCTCGATACATAAACGGGTCTCTCTGGTTAGACC
AGATCTGAGCCTGGGAGCTCTCTGGCTAACTAGGGAACCCACTGCTTAAGCCTCAATAAAGCTTGCCTTG
AGTGCTTCAAGTAGTGTGTGCCCGTCTGTTGTGTGACTCTGGTAACTAGAGATCCCTCAGACCCTTTTAG
TCAGTGTGGAAAATCTCTAGCAGTGGCGCCCGAACAGGGACTTGAAAGCGAAAGGGAAACCAGAGGAGCT
CTCTCGACGCAGGACTCGGCTTGCTGAAGCGCGCACGGCAAGAGGCGAGGGGCGGCGACTGGTGAGTACG
CCAAAAATTTTGACTAGCGGAGGCTAGAAGGAGAGAGATGGGTGCGAGAGCGTCAGTATTAAGCGGGGGA
GAATTAGATCGCGATGGGAAAAAATTCGGTTAAGGCCAGGGGGAAAGAAAAAATATAAATTAAAACATAT
AGTATGGGCAAGCAGGGAGCTAGAACGATTCGCAGTTAATCCTGGCCTGTTAGAAACATCAGAAGGCTGT
AGACAAATACTGGGACAGCTACAACCATCCCTTCAGACAGGATCAGAAGAACTTAGATCATTATATAATA
CAGTAGCAACCCTCTATTGTGTGCATCAAAGGATAGAGATAAAAGACACCAAGGAAGCTTTAGACAAGAT
AGAGGAAGAGCAAAACAAAAGTAAGACCACCGCACAGCAAGCGGCCGCTGATCTTCAGACCTGGAGGAGG
AGATATGAGGGACAATTGGAGAAGTGAATTATATAAATATAAAGTAGTAAAAATTGAACCATTAGGAGTA
GCACCCACCAAGGCAAAGAGAAGAGTGGTGCAGAGAGAAAAAAGAGCAGTGGGAATAGGAGCTTTGTTCC
TTGGGTTCTTGGGAGCAGCAGGAAGCACTATGGGCGCAGCGTCAATGACGCTGACGGTACAGGCCAGACA
ATTATTGTCTGGTATAGTGCAGCAGCAGAACAATTTGCTGAGGGCTATTGAGGCGCAACAGCATCTGTTG
CAACTCACAGTCTGGGGCATCAAGCAGCTCCAGGCAAGAATCCTGGCTGTGGAAAGATACCTAAAGGATC
AACAGCTCCTGGGGATTTGGGGTTGCTCTGGAAAACTCATTTGCACCACTGCTGTGCCTTGGAATGCTAG
TTGGAGTAATAAATCTCTGGAACAGATTTGGAATCACACGACCTGGATGGAGTGGGACAGAGAAATTAAC
AATTACACAAGCTTAATACACTCCTTAATTGAAGAATCGCAAAACCAGCAAGAAAAGAATGAACAAGAAT
TATTGGAATTAGATAAATGGGCAAGTTTGTGGAATTGGTTTAACATAACAAATTGGCTGTGGTATATAAA
ATTATTCATAATGATAGTAGGAGGCTTGGTAGGTTTAAGAATAGTTTTTGCTGTACTTTCTATAGTGAAT
AGAGTTAGGCAGGGATATTCACCATTATCGTTTCAGACCCACCTCCCAACCCCGAGGGGACCCATGCATT
GCATCTCAATTAGTCAGCAACCAGGTGTGGAAAGTCCCCAGGCTCCCCAGCAGGCAGAAGTATGCAAAGC
ATGCGTCTCAATTAGTCAGCAACCATAGTCCCGCCCCTAACTCCGCCCATCCCGCCCCTAACTCCGCCCA
GTTCCGCCCATTCTCCGCCCCATGGCTGACTAATTTTTTTTATTTATGCAGAGGCCGAGGCCGCCTCGGC
CTCTGAGCTATTCCAGAAGTAGTGAGGAGGCTTTTTTGGAGGCCTAGGCTTTTGCAAAAAGCTTTCTAGA
GGTACCACCGGAGCTTACCATGACCGAGTACAAGCCCACGGTGCGCCTCGCCACCCGCGACGACGTCCCC
AGGGCCGTACGCACCCTCGCCGCCGCGTTCGCCGACTACCCCGCCACGCGCCACACCGTCGATCCGGACC
GCCACATCGAGCGGGTCACCGAGCTGCAAGAACTCTTCCTCACGCGCGTCGGGCTCGACATCGGCAAGGT
GTGGGTCGCGGACGACGGCGCCGCCGTGGCGGTCTGGACCACGCCGGAGAGCGTCGAAGCGGGGGCGGTG
TTCGCCGAGATCGGCCCGCGCATGGCCGAGTTGAGCGGTTCCCGGCTGGCCGCGCAGCAACAGATGGAAG
GCCTCCTGGCGCCGCACCGGCCCAAGGAGCCCGCGTGGTTCCTGGCCACCGTCGGCGTCTCGCCCGACCA
CCAGGGCAAGGGTCTGGGCAGCGCCGTCGTGCTCCCCGGAGTGGAGGCGGCCGAGCGCGCCGGGGTGCCC
GCCTTCCTGGAGACCTCCGCGCCCCGCAACCTCCCCTTCTACGAGCGGCTCGGCTTCACCGTCACCGCCG
ACGTCGAGGTGCCCGAAGGACCGCGCACCTGGTGCATGACCCGCAAGCCCGGTGCCAGTTAACGAATTCT
AGATCTTGAGACAAATGGCAGTATTCATCCACAATTTTAAAAGAAAAGGGGGGATTGGGGGGTACAGTGC
AGGGGAAAGAATAGTAGACATAATAGCAACAGACATACAAACTAAAGAATTACAAAAACAAATTACAAAA
ATTCAAAATTTTCGGGTTTATTACAGGGACAGCAGAGATCCACTTTGGCGCCGGCTCGAGGCCTGCAGGT
GCAAAGATGGATAAAGTTTTAAACAGAGAGGAATCTTTGCAGCTAATGGACCTTCTAGGTCTTGAAAGGA
GTGGGAATT
Features (pLannotate 1.2.2; 31 found; start..end, strand, type, name):
      1..1179    +  promoter       EF-1α promoter: strong constitutive promoter for human elongation factor EF-1α
   1196..4132    +  CDS            ZNF280D: Z280D_HUMAN - Also known as KIAA1584, SUHW4, ZNF634. Experimental evidence at protein level: Swiss-Prot protein existence level 1. May function as a transcription factor. From Homo sapiens (Human).
   4148..4201    +  promoter       U6 promoter (fragment): RNA polymerase III promoter for human U6 snRNA
   4243..4831    +  misc_feature   WPRE: woodchuck hepatitis virus posttranscriptional regulatory element
   4882..4901    +  misc_feature   cPPT/CTS (fragment): central polypurine tract and central termination sequence of HIV-1
   4903..5136    +  LTR            3' LTR (ΔU3): self-inactivating 3' long terminal repeat (LTR) from HIV-1
   5214..5335    +  polyA_signal   SV40 poly(A) signal: SV40 polyadenylation signal
   5375..5510    +  rep_origin     SV40 ori: SV40 origin of replication
   5531..5549    -  promoter       T7 promoter: promoter for bacteriophage T7 RNA polymerase
   5557..5712    +  CDS            lacZα (fragment): LacZα fragment of β-galactosidase; lacZ fragment
   5717..6145    +  rep_origin     f1 ori (sequence partly withheld): f1 bacteriophage origin of replication; arrow indicates direction of (+) strand synthesis
   6198..6302    +  promoter       AmpR promoter: bla
   6303..7163    +  CDS            AmpR: β-lactamase; bla; confers resistance to ampicillin, carbenicillin, and related antibiotics
   7334..7922    +  rep_origin     ori: high-copy-number ColE1/pMB1/pBR322/pUC origin of replication
   8105..8197    +  CDS            lacI (fragment): lac repressor; lacI; The lac repressor binds to the lac operator to inhibit transcription in E. coli. This inhibition can be relieved by adding lactose or isopropyl-β-D-thiogalactopyranoside (IPTG).
   8210..8231    +  protein_bind   CAP binding site: CAP binding activates transcription in the presence of cAMP. E. coli catabolite activator protein
   8246..8276    +  promoter       lac promoter: promoter for the E. coli lac operon
   8280..8302    +  protein_bind   lac operator (fragment): The lac repressor binds to the lac operator to inhibit transcription in E. coli. This inhibition can be relieved by adding lactose or isopropyl-β-D-thiogalactopyranoside (IPTG). lac repressor encoded by lacI
   8345..8363    +  promoter       T3 promoter: promoter for bacteriophage T3 RNA polymerase
   8391..8617    +  promoter       RSV promoter: Rous sarcoma virus enhancer/promoter
   8618..8798    +  LTR            5' LTR (truncated): truncated 5' long terminal repeat (LTR) from HIV-1
   8845..8970    +  misc_feature   HIV-1 Ψ: packaging signal of human immunodeficiency virus type 1
   8954..9317    +  CDS            HIV-1 gag (fragment): gag protein from human immunodeficiency virus 1; gag
   9463..9696    +  misc_feature   RRE: The Rev response element (RRE) of HIV-1 allows for Rev-dependent mRNA export from the nucleus to the cytoplasm.
  10073..10099   +  CDS            Rev (fragment): human immunodeficiency virus 1 (HIV-1) Rev protein; rev; enhances nuclear export of unspliced and incompletely spliced viral mRNAs
  10106..10129   +  promoter       SV40 promoter (fragment): SV40 early promoter
  10130..10201   +  promoter       SV40 promoter (fragment): SV40 enhancer and early promoter
  10225..10360   +  rep_origin     SV40 ori: SV40 origin of replication
  10406..11002   +  CDS            PuroR (fragment): puromycin N-acetyltransferase; pac from Streptomyces; confers resistance to puromycin
  11051..11168   +  misc_feature   cPPT/CTS: central polypurine tract and central termination sequence of HIV-1
  11233..11299   +  CDS            small t antigen (fragment): SV40 (simian virus 40) small t antigen
