[The description below was written by a language model from this plasmid's Addgene catalogue record and pLannotate feature annotations shown in this document.]
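Description:
TFORF2437 is a lentiviral mammalian expression plasmid built on the pLX_TRC317 backbone and carrying the human ZNF280D open reading frame (also known as SUHW4 or ZNF634), a zinc finger protein annotated as a putative transcription factor. It belongs to a large collection of transcription factor ORF constructs, each tagged with a unique 24-bp barcode so that the factor can be identified by sequencing in pooled overexpression screens, such as those used to map transcription factors that drive directed differentiation. The barcode is not annotated as a feature. A short U6 promoter fragment lies just downstream of the ORF, though the record does not say what role it plays. The ORF portion was made by gene synthesis.

The sequenced record of about 11.3 kb shows a third-generation, self-inactivating design. An RSV promoter drives a truncated HIV-1 5' LTR, followed by the Ψ packaging signal with a partial gag sequence, the RRE for Rev-dependent nuclear export, and a cPPT/CTS element that aids nuclear import of the viral genome. Within the proviral region, an SV40 promoter drives puromycin N-acetyltransferase for selection of transduced cells, and a strong constitutive EF-1α promoter drives ZNF280D. A WPRE downstream enhances transcript stability and expression, ahead of the ΔU3 3' LTR and an SV40 polyadenylation signal. In bacteria, the plasmid is maintained by a high-copy ColE1/pUC-type origin with ampicillin resistance, and it also carries an f1 origin and remnant lac and T7/T3 elements from the cloning backbone. The depositor notes that the plasmid can recombine during propagation, as is common for LTR-containing vectors.
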