Addgene plasmid #142943: TFORF2437
Purpose: Lentiviral vector for overexpressing transcription factor ORFs with unique 24-bp barcodes. Barcodes facilitate identification of transcription factors in pooled screens.
Depositing lab: Feng Zhang. Depositing organization: Broad Institute. Publication: A transcription factor atlas of directed differentiation. Joung J, Ma S, Tay T, Geiger-Schuller KR, Kirchgatterer PC, Verdine VK, Guo B, Arias-Garcia MA, Allen WE, Singh A, Kuksenko O, Abudayyeh OO, Gootenberg JS, Fu Z, Macrae RK, Buenrostro JD, Regev A, Zhang F. Cell. 2023 Jan 5;186(1):209-229.e26. doi: 10.1016/j.cell.2022.11.026. PubMed 36608654.
Backbone
  Vector backbone: pLX_TRC317
  Backbone manufacturer: Broad Institute Genetic Perturbation Platform
  Backbone size w/o insert (bp): 8264
  Vector type: Mammalian Expression, Lentiviral
  Selectable markers: Puromycin
Growth in bacteria
  Bacterial resistance: Ampicillin, 100 μg/mL
  Growth temperature: 37°C
  Growth strain: DH5alpha
  Copy number: High Copy
Gene/Insert
  Gene/Insert name: ZNF280D
  Species: H. sapiens (human)
  Insert size (bp): 3041
  Entrez Gene: ZNF280D (a.k.a. SUHW4, ZNF634)
  Promoter: EF1a
  Cloning method: Unknown
  Sequencing primers: 5′ GGGTGGAGACTGAAGTTAGGCCAG; 3′ CACATAGCGTAAAAGGAGCAACATAG
Terms and licenses: Academic/Nonprofit Terms; Industry Terms: Not Available to Industry
Depositor comments: NM_017661,NM_001288588,XM_017022344,XM_017022345,XM_011521702,ENST00000267807 . The transcription factor ORF portion of this plasmid was synthesized by Genewiz. Please test multiple small colonies in case of plasmid recombination. To make this collection available in a timely manner, a portion of this collection was not fully sequenced by Addgene. If an Addgene verified full plasmid sequence is not available, please contact us prior to placing an order to request the full sequence.
How to cite: TFORF2437 was a gift from Feng Zhang (Addgene plasmid # 142943 ; http://n2t.net/addgene:142943 ; RRID:Addgene_142943)
