>Addgene plasmid #142943 | TFORF2437 | depositor partial sequence | sequence record 280967 | Insert
ACCGCCACCATGGGCGACAACCCTTTTCAACCAAAAAGTAATTCAAAAATGGCAGAACTGTTTATGGAAT
GTGAAGAAGAGGAGCTGGAACCATGGCAGAAGAAAGTAAAAGAAGTTGAGGATGACGATGATGATGAGCC
AATCTTTGTTGGCGAGATATCAAGTTCAAAACCAGCAATTTCAAATATTTTGAACAGAGTTAACCCCAGC
TCATATTCAAGGGGACTAAAGAATGGTGCACTCAGTCGAGGTATTACTGCTGCATTCAAGCCTACAAGTC
AACACTACACGAATCCAACATCAAATCCAGTGCCTGCCTCACCAATAAATTTTCATCCTGAGTCTAGATC
TTCAGATAGTTCTGTTATTGTTCAGCCTTTTTCTAAACCTGGTTATATAACAAACTCATCACGAGTTGTG
TCTAATAAGTCATCAGAGTTACTGTTTGACTTGACCCAGGATACAGGATTATCACATTACCAAGGGGGAC
CAACACTTTCTATGGCAGGTATGAGTGAAAGTTCATTTTTATCAAAACGTCCTTCTACTTCTGAAGTAAA
TAATGTTAATCCAAAGAAGCCTAAACCCAGCGAAAGTGTTTCTGGAGCAAATTCCTCAGCTGTATTACCT
TCAGTTAAATCTCCTTCAGTGACTTCTTCCCAGGCTATGCTAGCAAAAGGTACAAATACCTCATCAAATC
AGTCTAAAAATGGAACACCTTTTCCAAGAGCTTGTCCAAAGTGCAACATTCATTTCAATCTTTTGGATCC
TTTGAAAAATCACATGAAGTATTGTTGTCCAGACATGATAAATAACTTTTTGGGACTGGCTAAAACAGAA
TTTTCAAGTACAGTAAATAAAAACACAACTATTGATTCAGAGAAAGGAAAATTGATCATGTTAGTTAATG
ACTTTTATTATGGAAAACATGAAGGAGATGTCCAGGAGGAACAGAAGACTCACACAACCTTTAAATGCTT
CAGTTGCTTGAAAATTCTAAAAAATAACATTAGGTTTATGAACCACATGAAACACCATTTGGAACTTGAG
AAGCAGAGCAGTGAGAGCTGGGAAAACCATACCACCTGCCAGCACTGCTACCGTCAGTTTCCCACACCAT
TTCAGTTGCAGTGTCACATCGAAAGTACACATACGCCCCATGAATTTTCTACTATTTGTAAAATCTGTGA
ATTGTCATTTGAAACAGAACATGTTCTTTTACAACATATGAAGGACAATCATAAACCTGGTGAAATGCCA
TATGTCTGCCAGGTTTGTAATTATAGATCATCATCATTTTCTGATGTAGAAACTCATTTTAGAACATCCC
ATGAAAACACTAAGAACTTGCTATGCCCGTTTTGCCTCAAAGTTATTAAAATTGCAACACCATATATGCA
TCATTATATGAAGCATCAGAAAAAAGGAATACATCGTTGTACAAAATGCAGGCTGCAGTTTTTGACATGC
AAGGAGAAAATGGATCATAAGACTCAACACCATCGAACATTTATAAAACCTAAACAACTAGAAGGATTGC
CTCCTGGAACAAAAGTTACTATTCGAGCTTCAGTTGGACCTCTGCAATCAGGAGCTTCACCTACACCTTC
CATTAGTGCAAGTGCTTCTACCCTTCAGCTCTCACCTCCAAGGACTAAAAATATAACTGCTAAAAATCCT
GCAAAATCTAATACAAGTAAACCTAATACAGTCAAATCCAACGCAAGTAAACCTAATACAAGTAAGCCTA
ATGGAAGTAAATCTAAATACAAACCAAAAATCTCTAATATGCAAAAGAAACAAAGCACATTGGCTAGTAG
CAATAAAAAAAGTAAAGTCAATACAGCATTGAGGAATTTAAGGTATCGTCGGGGCATTCACAAATGCATT
GAGTGTTGTTCCGAAATAAAAGATTTTGCAAACCACTTTCCTACGTACGTCCACTGTAGTTTTTGCAGAT
ACAACACTAGCTGTAGCAAAGCCTATGTAAATCATATGATGAGCTTTCATAGTAACCGTCCAAGCAAAAG
GTTTTGTATTTTTAAGAAGCATTCAGAAAATCTCCGGGGCATTACTCTAGTGTGCCTTAATTGTGATTTC
CTAAGTGATGTTTCTGGCTTAGATAATATGGCTACACACTTAAGTCAACATAAAACTCATACTTGCCAAG
TTGTAATGCAGAAAGTTTCTGTTTGTATCCCAACTTCTGAGCACCTTTCTGAATTAAAAAAAGAAGCTCC
CGCAAAGGAACAAGAACCTGTGTCTAAGGAAATTGCAAGACCTAACATGGCTGAAAGAGAAACAGAAACA
TCAAATTCTGAAAGTAAACAAGATAAAGCTGCTTCTTCAAAAGAAAAAAATGGATGTAATGCAAATTCAT
TTGAAGGCTCATCAACAACAAAAAGTGAAGAAAGCATAACAGTTTCAGATAAGGAAAATGAAACCTGTCT
TGCAGACCAGGAAACTGGCTCAAAAAACATCGTCAGTTGTGATTCAAATATTGGTGCAGATAAAGTGGAA
AAGAAAAAACAAATACAACACGTTTGTCAGGAAATGGAGTTGAAGATGTGCCAAAGTTCAGAAAACATAA
TCTTATCTGATCAGATTAAAGATCACAACTCCAGTGAAGCCAGATTTTCTTCAAAGAATATTAAGGATTT
GCGATTAGCATCAGATAATGTAAGCATTGATCAGTTTTTGAGAAAAAGACATGAACCTGAATCTGTTAGT
TCTGATGTTAGCGAGCAAGGCAGTATTCATTTGGAACCTCTGACTCCATCCGAGGTACTTGAGTATGAAG
CCACAGAGATTCTTCAGAAAGGTAGTGGTGATCCTTCAGCCAAGACTGATGAAGTAGTGTCTGATCAAAC
AGATGACATTCCTGGAGGAAATAACCCTAGCACAACAGAGGCAACAGTAGACCTGGAAGACGAAAAAGAA
AGAAGTTAGTAATGAACTAGTCCGTAACTTGAAAGTATTTCGATTTCTTGGCTTTATATATCTTGTGGAA
AGGACGATCGTCAGATTCAAAGGGCCCGGTA
