>Addgene plasmid #142943 | TFORF2437 | depositor partial sequence | sequence record 280968 | Barcode
TCGTCAGATTCAAAGGGCCCGGTA
